>Addgene plasmid #172311 | pAAV-Sst12-GFP | addgene full sequence | sequence record 337494 | Addgene NGS Result
AACTACTTACTCTAGCTTCCCGGCAACAATTAATAGACTGGATGGAGGCGGATAAAGTTGCAGGACCACT
TCTGCGCTCGGCCCTTCCGGCTGGCTGGTTTATTGCTGATAAATCTGGAGCCGGTGAGCGTGGGTCTCGC
GGTATCATTGCAGCACTGGGGCCAGATGGTAAGCCCTCCCGTATCGTAGTTATCTACACGACGGGGAGTC
AGGCAACTATGGATGAACGAAATAGACAGATCGCTGAGATAGGTGCCTCACTGATTAAGCATTGGTAACT
GTCAGACCAAGTTTACTCATATATACTTTAGATTGATTTAAAACTTCATTTTTAATTTAAAAGGATCTAG
GTGAAGATCCTTTTTGATAATCTCATGACCAAAATCCCTTAACGTGAGTTTTCGTTCCACTGAGCGTCAG
ACCCCGTAGAAAAGATCAAAGGATCTTCTTGAGATCCTTTTTTTCTGCGCGTAATCTGCTGCTTGCAAAC
AAAAAAACCACCGCTACCAGCGGTGGTTTGTTTGCCGGATCAAGAGCTACCAACTCTTTTTCCGAAGGTA
ACTGGCTTCAGCAGAGCGCAGATACCAAATACTGTTCTTCTAGTGTAGCCGTAGTTAGGCCACCACTTCA
AGAACTCTGTAGCACCGCCTACATACCTCGCTCTGCTAATCCTGTTACCAGTGGCTGCTGCCAGTGGCGA
TAAGTCGTGTCTTACCGGGTTGGACTCAAGACGATAGTTACCGGATAAGGCGCAGCGGTCGGGCTGAACG
GGGGGTTCGTGCACACAGCCCAGCTTGGAGCGAACGACCTACACCGAACTGAGATACCTACAGCGTGAGC
TATGAGAAAGCGCCACGCTTCCCGAAGGGAGAAAGGCGGACAGGTATCCGGTAAGCGGCAGGGTCGGAAC
AGGAGAGCGCACGAGGGAGCTTCCAGGGGGAAACGCCTGGTATCTTTATAGTCCTGTCGGGTTTCGCCAC
CTCTGACTTGAGCGTCGATTTTTGTGATGCTCGTCAGGGGGGCGGAGCCTATGGAAAAACGCCAGCAACG
CGGCCTTTTTACGGTTCCTGGCCTTTTGCTGGCCTTTTGCTCACATGTCCTGCAGGCAGCTGCGCGCTCG
CTCGCTCACTGAGGCCGCCCGGGCGTCGGGCGACCTTTGGTCGCCCGGCCTCAGTGAGCGAGCGAGCGCG
CAGAGAGGGAGTGGCCAACTCCATCACTAGGGGTTCCTGCGGCCGCACGCGTTTAATCTTTAGAGGGGGA
AACTGCCTTTTGAGTTGTTTATATATAAAGTTATTTAAATAATGAAGATCATTTTTTTCTGCCTATAATG
TTTTTCTTGAGATGATGCTTTCTTGAAAAAAATATTTTCAAAGGCTGAAAACAAATACATAAGAACTCAG
TAAACTCGGGAAGTGTTTAGCTTCATAATCAGACTGTGCAGAAGATAGGAAGCAGCAGCCGGATCCACAG
CCTCTGATTGTCCCAAATCACAGGAGTCATCAACTGAGTACTCCAAAAAGGAAAACAAGCCATTTTCAGC
TAAAAGATATGAGCATAATGTGTACCATAATCTCACAGTGGCTGTTTTAGAACCAAGAGTGTTTGTGACT
TAATTTGAATTTCTCAATGCAACATTTCTCAAAAATTCCTTAAACGTCATGTCATAGATGATTTATTATG
TACAAAACATAACTGTTGAGAAACTCCATTTCCTTGCCTTCTGGGAGGAACCTTAGGAAACATCAGCAGC
AGGTGCAAAGTATTCCATAGAGAGAGGGCTGGCATAAAGAACATATTTATTCATCAGTTCCAAATTTCCC
TGCTTCTGAGGGCTTAAAAAGAGGGATTTCTTGAGCTGAGGAAATTAAAAACAAAACAAACAACTATGCT
GAAAGAGGACTAGAAATGTTCTGGGATATTGTGAAATCTAGACTTGAAATTCCTTCTCATTTCCTTATGC
ACAGATTTTAACACCCTTGGTTTCTTCGGAGTAGTCGACTGATATCGAATTCCTGCAGCCCGGGCTGGGC
ATAAAAGTCAGGGCAGAGCCATCTATTGCTTACATTTGCTTCTAGCCTGCAGGTCGAGGAGCGCAGCCTT
CCAGAAGCAGAGCGCGGCGCCTTAAGCTGCAGAAGTTGGTCGTGAGGCACTGGGCAGGTAAGTATCAAGG
TTACAAGACAGGTTTAAGGAGACCAATAGAAACTGGGCTTGTCGAGACAGAGAAGACTCTTGCGTTTCTG
ATAGGCACCTATTGGTCTTACTGACATCCACTTTGCCTTTCTCTCCACAGGTGTCCACTCCCAGTTCAAT
TACAGCTCTTAAGAAACTAGTAGCCACCATGGTGAGCAAGGGCGAGGAGCTGTTCACCGGGGTGGTGCCC
ATCCTGGTCGAGCTGGACGGCGACGTAAACGGCCACAAGTTCAGCGTGTCCGGCGAGGGCGAGGGCGATG
CCACCTACGGCAAGCTGACCCTGAAGTTCATCTGCACCACCGGCAAGCTGCCCGTGCCCTGGCCCACCCT
CGTGACCACCCTGACCTACGGCGTGCAGTGCTTCAGCCGCTACCCCGACCACATGAAGCAGCACGACTTC
TTCAAGTCCGCCATGCCCGAAGGCTACGTCCAGGAGCGCACCATCTTCTTCAAGGACGACGGCAACTACA
AGACCCGCGCCGAGGTGAAGTTCGAGGGCGACACCCTGGTGAACCGCATCGAGCTGAAGGGCATCGACTT
CAAGGAGGACGGCAACATCCTGGGGCACAAGCTGGAGTACAACTACAACAGCCACAACGTCTATATCATG
GCCGACAAGCAGAAGAACGGCATCAAGGTGAACTTCAAGATCCGCCACAACATCGAGGACGGCAGCGTGC
AGCTCGCCGACCACTACCAGCAGAACACCCCCATCGGCGACGGCCCCGTGCTGCTGCCCGACAACCACTA
CCTGAGCACCCAGTCCGCCCTGAGCAAAGACCCCAACGAGAAGCGCGATCACATGGTCCTGCTGGAGTTC
GTGACCGCCGCCGGGATCACTCTCGGCATGGACGAGCTGTACAAGTAAAGGCGCGCCACCCCTGCAGGGA
ATTCGATATCAAGCTTATCGATAATCAACCTCTGGATTACAAAATTTGTGAAAGATTGACTGGTATTCTT
AACTATGTTGCTCCTTTTACGCTATGTGGATACGCTGCTTTAATGCCTTTGTATCATGCTATTGCTTCCC
GTATGGCTTTCATTTTCTCCTCCTTGTATAAATCCTGGTTGCTGTCTCTTTATGAGGAGTTGTGGCCCGT
TGTCAGGCAACGTGGCGTGGTGTGCACTGTGTTTGCTGACGCAACCCCCACTGGTTGGGGCATTGCCACC
ACCTGTCAGCTCCTTTCCGGGACTTTCGCTTTCCCCCTCCCTATTGCCACGGCGGAACTCATCGCCGCCT
GCCTTGCCCGCTGCTGGACAGGGGCTCGGCTGTTGGGCACTGACAATTCCGTGGTGTTGTCGGGGAAATC
ATCGTCCTTTCCTTGGCTGCTCGCCTATGTTGCCACCTGGATTCTGCGCGGGACGTCCTTCTGCTACGTC
CCTTCGGCCCTCAATCCAGCGGACCTTCCTTCCCGCGGCCTGCTGCCGGCTCTGCGGCCTCTTCCGCGTC
TTCGCCTTCGCCCTCAGACGAGTCGGATCTCCCTTTGGGCCGCCTCCCCGCATCGATACCGAGCGCGCGA
TCGCATATGGCTGTCGAGAGATCTGTGATAGCGGCCATCAAGCTGGCCGCGACTCTAGATCATAATCAGC
CATACCACATTTGTAGAGGTTTTACTTGCTTTAAAAAACCTCCCACACCTCCCCCTGAACCTGAAACATA
AAATGAATGCAATTGTTGTTGTTAACTTGTTTATTGCAGCTTATAATGGTTACAAATAAAGCAATAGCAT
CACAAATTTCACAAATAAAGCATTTTTTTCACTGCATTCTAGTTGTGGTTTGTCCAAACTCATCAATGTA
TCAGCTTATCGATACCGCATGCACGTGCGGACCGAGCGGCCGCAGGAACCCCTAGTGATGGAGTTGGCCA
CTCCCTCTCTGCGCGCTCGCTCGCTCACTGAGGCCGGGCGACCAAAGGTCGCCCGACGCCCGGGCTTTGC
CCGGGCGGCCTCAGTGAGCGAGCGAGCGCGCAGCTGCCTGCAGGGGCGCCTGATGCGGTATTTTCTCCTT
ACGCATCTGTGCGGTATTTCACACCGCATA
[95 nt withheld, positions 4231-4325]
T
[46 nt withheld, positions 4327-4372]
C
[141 nt withheld, positions 4374-4514]
CCTTTGACGTTGGAGTCCACGTTCTTT
[37 nt withheld, positions 4542-4578]
ACTCTATCTCGGGCTATTCTTTTGATTTATAAGGGATTTTGCCGATTTCGGTCTATTGGTTAAAAAATGA
GCTGATTTAACAAAAATTTAACGCGAATTTTAACAAAATATTAACGTTTACAATTTTATGGTGCACTCTC
AGTACAATCTGCTCTGATGCCGCATAGTTAAGCCAGCCCCGACACCCGCCAACACCCGCTGACGCGCCCT
GACGGGCTTGTCTGCTCCCGGCATCCGCTTACAGACAAGCTGTGACCGTCTCCGGGAGCTGCATGTGTCA
GAGGTTTTCACCGTCATCACCGAAACGCGCGAGACGAAAGGGCCTCGTGATACGCCTATTTTTATAGGTT
AATGTCATGATAATAATGGTTTCTTAGACGTCAGGTGGCACTTTTCGGGGAAATGTGCGCGGAACCCCTA
TTTGTTTATTTTTCTAAATACATTCAAATATGTATCCGCTCATGAGACAATAACCCTGATAAATGCTTCA
ATAATATTGAAAAAGGAAGAGTATGAGTATTCAACATTTCCGTGTCGCCCTTATTCCCTTTTTTGCGGCA
TTTTGCCTTCCTGTTTTTGCTCACCCAGAAACGCTGGTGAAAGTAAAAGATGCTGAAGATCAGTTGGGTG
CACGAGTGGGTTACATCGAACTGGATCTCAACAGCGGTAAGATCCTTGAGAGTTTTCGCCCCGAAGAACG
TTTTCCAATGATGAGCACTTTTAAAGTTCTGCTATGTGGCGCGGTATTATCCCGTATTGACGCCGGGCAA
GAGCAACTCGGTCGCCGCATACACTATTCTCAGAATGACTTGGTTGAGTACTCACCAGTCACAGAAAAGC
ATCTTACGGATGGCATGACAGTAAGAGAATTATGCAGTGCTGCCATAACCATGAGTGATAACACTGCGGC
CAACTTACTTCTGACAACGATCGGAGGACCGAAGGAGCTAACCGCTTTTTTGCACAACATGGGGGATCAT
GTAACTCGCCTTGATCGTTGGGAACCGGAGCTGAATGAAGCCATACCAAACGACGAGCGTGACACCACGA
TGCCTGTAGCAATGGCAACAACGTTGCGCAAACTATTAACTGGCG
Features (pLannotate 1.2.2; 17 found; start..end, strand, type, name):
    449..1037    +  rep_origin     ori: high-copy-number ColE1/pMB1/pBR322/pUC origin of replication
   1110..1137    +  repeat_region  AAV2 ITR (fragment): inverted terminal repeat of adeno-associated virus serotype 2 inverted
   1166..1193    +  repeat_region  AAV2 ITR (fragment): inverted terminal repeat of adeno-associated virus serotype 2 inverted
   2000..2024    -  misc_feature   MCS (fragment): pBluescript multiple cloning site
   2158..2290    +  intron         chimeric intron: chimera between introns from human β-globin and immunoglobulin heavy chain genes
   2339..3058    +  CDS            EGFP: the original enhanced GFP (Yang et al., 1996) mammalian codon-optimized
   3078..3103    +  misc_feature   MCS (fragment): pBluescript multiple cloning site
   3103..3691    +  misc_feature   WPRE: woodchuck hepatitis virus posttranscriptional regulatory element
   3768..3851    +  CDS            large T antigen (fragment): large T antigen from SV40 (simian virus 40)
   3874..3955    +  polyA_signal   SV40 poly(A) signal: SV40 polyadenylation signal
   4034..4174    +  repeat_region  AAV2 ITR: inverted terminal repeat of adeno-associated virus serotype 2 inverted
   4179..4230    -  misc_feature   bom (fragment): basis of mobility region from pBR322
   4249..4704    +  rep_origin     f1 ori (sequence partly withheld): f1 bacteriophage origin of replication; arrow indicates direction of (+) strand synthesis
   4705..4754    -  misc_feature   bom (fragment): basis of mobility region from pBR322
   4856..4891    -  CDS            rop (fragment): Rop protein, which maintains plasmids at low copy number; rop
   4986..5090    +  promoter       AmpR promoter: bla
   5091..278     +  CDS            AmpR (across the origin): β-lactamase; bla; confers resistance to ampicillin, carbenicillin, and related antibiotics
