[The description below was written by a language model from this plasmid's Addgene catalogue record and pLannotate feature annotations shown in this document.]
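Description:
pAAV-Sst12-GFP is an adeno-associated virus transfer plasmid built on the pAAV-mDlx-GFP-Fishell-1 backbone, in which a candidate cell-type-specific enhancer has been placed upstream of a GFP reporter. It is maintained in bacteria through a high-copy ColE1/pUC-type origin and selected with ampicillin via the β-lactamase gene and its own promoter. An f1 phage origin is also present. The catalogue lists a total size of about 5.7 kb, consistent with the 5,673-nt sequenced record.

The payload sits between AAV2 inverted terminal repeats, which direct replication and packaging of the intervening DNA into AAV particles. The right ITR is annotated in full, whereas the left one is detected only as two short fragments, which may reflect the difficulty of sequencing or annotating these repeats rather than a real truncation. The insert is Sst12, also called GRE12, a 746-bp mouse gene regulatory element cloned between MluI and SalI sites. According to the record it is paired with a β-globin promoter, though neither the element nor that promoter is called out in the automated feature table. Downstream lie a chimeric β-globin/immunoglobulin intron, the EGFP coding sequence, a WPRE to enhance transcript stability and expression, and an SV40 polyadenylation signal. The short large T antigen fragment annotated nearby is probably just part of that SV40 segment.

The stated purpose is to restrict GFP expression to somatostatin-positive (SST+) interneurons, with GRE12 supplying the cell-type specificity. The construct comes from work developing cell-type-specific viral drivers.
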