Addgene plasmid #172311: pAAV-Sst12-GFP
Purpose: SST interneuron-restricted gene regulatory element GRE12, to drive GFP expression in SST+ interneurons
Depositing lab: Michael Greenberg. Depositing organization: Harvard Medical School. Publication: A scalable platform for the development of cell-type-specific viral drivers. Hrvatin S, Tzeng CP, Nagy MA, Stroud H, Koutsioumpa C, Wilcox OF, Assad EG, Green J, Harvey CD, Griffith EC, Greenberg ME. Elife. 2019 Sep 23;8. pii: 48089. doi: 10.7554/eLife.48089. PubMed 31545165.
Backbone
  Vector backbone: pAAV-mDlx-GFP-Fishell-1
  Backbone manufacturer: Addgene # 83900
  Backbone size w/o insert (bp): 4954
  Total vector size (bp): 5700
  Vector type: AAV
Growth in bacteria
  Bacterial resistance: Ampicillin, 100 μg/mL
  Growth temperature: 37°C
  Growth strain: NEB Stable
  Copy number: High Copy
Gene/Insert
  Gene/Insert name: Sst12 (alt name: GRE12)
  Species: M. musculus (mouse)
  Insert size (bp): 746
  Promoter: pB-Globin
  Cloning method: Restriction Enzyme; 5′ cloning site MluI (not destroyed); 3′ cloning site SalI (not destroyed)
  Sequencing primers: 5′ tcactaggggttcctgcgg; 3′ tgggcataaaagtcagggcaga
Terms and licenses: Academic/Nonprofit Terms; Industry Terms: Not Available to Industry
How to cite: pAAV-Sst12-GFP was a gift from Michael Greenberg (Addgene plasmid # 172311 ; http://n2t.net/addgene:172311 ; RRID:Addgene_172311)
