>Addgene plasmid #172311 | pAAV-Sst12-GFP | depositor partial sequence | sequence record 334161 | Sst12
CTTTAGAGGGGGAAACTGCCTTTTGAGTTGTTTATATATAAAGTTATTTAAATAATGAAGATCATTTTTT
TCTGCCTATAATGTTTTTCTTGAGATGATGCTTTCTTGAAAAAAATATTTTCAAAGGCTGAAAACAAATA
CATAAGAACTCAGTAAACTCGGGAAGTGTTTAGCTTCATAATCAGACTGTGCAGAAGATAGGAAGCAGCA
GCCGGATCCACAGCCTCTGATTGTCCCAAATCACAGGAGTCATCAACTGAGTACTCCAAAAAGGAAAACA
AGCCATTTTCAGCTAAAAGATATGAGCATAATGTGTACCATAATCTCACAGTGGCTGTTTTAGAACCAAG
AGTGTTTGTGACTTAATTTGAATTTCTCAATGCAACATTTCTCAAAAATTCCTTAAACGTCATGTCATAG
ATGATTTATTATGTACAAAACATAACTGTTGAGAAACTCCATTTCCTTGCCTTCTGGGAGGAACCTTAGG
AAACATCAGCAGCAGGTGCAAAGTATTCCATAGAGAGAGGGCTGGCATAAAGAACATATTTATTCATCAG
TTCCAAATTTCCCTGCTTCTGAGGGCTTAAAAAGAGGGATTTCTTGAGCTGAGGAAATTAAAAACAAAAC
AAACAACTATGCTGAAAGAGGACTAGAAATGTTCTGGGATATTGTGAAATCTAGACTTGAAATTCCTTCT
CATTTCCTTATGCACAGATTTTAACACCCTTGGTTTCTTCGGAGTA
