>Addgene plasmid #172311 | pAAV-Sst12-GFP | depositor partial sequence | sequence record 334162 | pB-Globin
CTGGGCATAAAAGTCAGGGCAGAGCCATCTATTGCTTACATTTGCTTCT
